Addgene plasmid #129348: pN1-TOMM20-Halo
Purpose: Halo Tag, Mitochondrial outer membrane localization
Depositing lab: Yasushi Okada. Depositing organization: RIKEN Center for Biosystems Dynamics Research, Kobe. Publication: A photostable fluorescent marker for the superresolution live imaging of the dynamic structure of the mitochondrial cristae. Wang C, Taki M, Sato Y, Tamura Y, Yaginuma H, Okada Y, Yamaguchi S. Proc Natl Acad Sci U S A. 2019 Aug 6;116(32):15817-15822. doi: 10.1073/pnas.1905924116. Epub 2019 Jul 23. PubMed 31337683.
Backbone
  Vector backbone: pN1
  Vector type: Mammalian Expression
Growth in bacteria
  Bacterial resistance: Kanamycin, 50 μg/mL
  Growth temperature: 37°C
  Growth strain: DH5alpha
  Copy number: High Copy
Gene/Insert
  Gene/Insert name: Halo (Promega)
  Species: H. sapiens (human), Synthetic
  Cloning method: Restriction Enzyme; 5′ cloning site Unknown (unknown if destroyed)
Terms and licenses: Academic/Nonprofit Terms; Industry Terms: Not Available to Industry
Depositor comments: Depositor Adm #1131
How to cite: pN1-TOMM20-Halo was a gift from Yasushi Okada (Addgene plasmid # 129348 ; http://n2t.net/addgene:129348 ; RRID:Addgene_129348)
