[The description below was written by a language model from this plasmid's Addgene catalogue record and pLannotate feature annotations shown in this document.]
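Description:
pN1-TOMM20-Halo is a 5,333-nt mammalian expression plasmid built on a pN1 backbone, designed to place a HaloTag on the cytosolic face of the mitochondrial outer membrane. Expression is driven by the human cytomegalovirus immediate early enhancer and promoter. Downstream of a remnant of the multiple cloning site lies the human TOMM20 coding sequence, which encodes a central receptor component of the outer-membrane TOM translocase. It is followed after a short spacer by HaloTag, so the tag appears to be fused to the C-terminus of TOMM20, consistent with the "N1" naming. An SV40 polyadenylation signal terminates the transcript. HaloTag is a modified bacterial dehalogenase that bonds covalently to chloroalkane ligands, so transfected cells can be labelled with a chosen cell-permeable dye conjugate rather than relying on a fixed fluorescent protein.

The plasmid is propagated in E. coli at high copy from a ColE1/pUC-type origin and also carries an f1 phage origin. Selection relies on a single Tn5 aminoglycoside phosphotransferase (NeoR/KanR) gene. It is preceded by tandem bacterial (bla) and SV40 early promoters and followed by an HSV TK poly(A) signal. This arrangement confers kanamycin resistance in bacteria and would permit G418 selection in mammalian cells. The short large T antigen, ble and bGH poly(A) fragments in the annotation are most likely backbone remnants or incidental matches rather than functional elements.

The record describes the construct as a mitochondrial outer membrane marker, and it was deposited with work on superresolution live imaging of mitochondrial cristae. The exact cloning sites are not stated.
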