Features (pLannotate 1.2.2; 16 found; start..end, strand, type, name):
      1..304     +  enhancer       CMV enhancer: human cytomegalovirus immediate early enhancer
    305..508     +  promoter       CMV promoter: human cytomegalovirus (CMV) immediate early promoter
    531..574     +  misc_feature   MCS (fragment): multiple cloning site
    581..1015    +  CDS            TOMM20: TOM20_HUMAN - Also known as KIAA0016. Experimental evidence at protein level: Swiss-Prot protein existence level 1. Central component of the receptor complex responsible for the recognition and translocation of cytosolically synthesized mitochondrial preproteins. Together with TOM22 functions as the transit peptide receptor at the surface of the mitochondrion outer membrane and facilitates the movement of preproteins into the TOM40 translocation pore (By similarity). Required for the translocation across the mitochondrial outer membrane of cytochrome P450 monooxygenases. From Homo sapiens (Hum
   1052..1935    +  CDS            HaloTag® (fragment): modified bacterial dehalogenase that forms covalent bonds with chloroalkane derivatives
   1955..2038    +  CDS            large T antigen (fragment): large T antigen from SV40 (simian virus 40)
   2061..2182    +  polyA_signal   SV40 poly(A) signal: SV40 polyadenylation signal
   2216..2644    -  rep_origin     f1 ori (sequence partly withheld): f1 bacteriophage origin of replication; arrow indicates direction of (+) strand synthesis
   2671..2775    +  promoter       AmpR promoter: bla
   2777..3134    +  promoter       SV40 promoter: SV40 enhancer and early promoter
   3169..3963    +  CDS            NeoR/KanR: aminoglycoside phosphotransferase from Tn5; aph(3')-II (or nptII); confers resistance to neomycin, kanamycin, and G418 (Geneticin®)
   3984..4136    +  CDS            ble (fragment): BLE_KLEPN - Experimental evidence at protein level: Swiss-Prot protein existence level 1. Binding protein with a strong affinity to the bleomycin family of antibiotics. Binds to CL990; an antimitotic-antibiotic compound. From Klebsiella pneumoniae.
   4195..4242    +  polyA_signal   HSV TK poly(A) signal: herpes simplex virus thymidine kinase polyadenylation signal (Cole and Stacy, 1985)
   4333..4349    -  polyA_signal   bGH poly(A) signal (fragment): bovine growth hormone polyadenylation signal
   4571..5159    +  rep_origin     ori: high-copy-number ColE1/pMB1/pBR322/pUC origin of replication
   5274..5333    +  enhancer       CMV enhancer (fragment): human cytomegalovirus immediate early enhancer
>Addgene plasmid #129348 | pN1-TOMM20-Halo | addgene full sequence | sequence record 260188 | Addgene NGS Result
CGTTACATAACTTACGGTAAATGGCCCGCCTGGCTGACCGCCCAACGACCCCCGCCCATTGACGTCAATA
ATGACGTATGTTCCCATAGTAACGCCAATAGGGACTTTCCATTGACGTCAATGGGTGGAGTATTTACGGT
AAACTGCCCACTTGGCAGTACATCAAGTGTATCATATGCCAAGTACGCCCCCTATTGACGTCAATGACGG
TAAATGGCCCGCCTGGCATTATGCCCAGTACATGACCTTATGGGACTTTCCTACTTGGCAGTACATCTAC
GTATTAGTCATCGCTATTACCATGGTGATGCGGTTTTGGCAGTACATCAATGGGCGTGGATAGCGGTTTG
ACTCACGGGGATTTCCAAGTCTCCACCCCATTGACGTCAATGGGAGTTTGTTTTGGCACCAAAATCAACG
GGACTTTCCAAAATGTCGTAACAACTCCGCCCCATTGACGCAAATGGGCGGTAGGCGTGTACGGTGGGAG
GTCTATATAAGCAGAGCTGGTTTAGTGAACCGTCAGATCCGCTAGCGCTACCGGACTCAGATCTCGAGCT
CAAGCTTCGAATTCGCCACCATGGTGGGTCGGAACAGCGCCATCGCCGCCGGTGTATGCGGGGCCCTTTT
CATTGGGTACTGCATCTACTTCGACCGCAAAAGACGAAGTGACCCCAACTTCAAGAACAGGCTTCGAGAA
CGAAGAAAGAAACAGAAGCTTGCCAAGGAGAGAGCTGGGCTTTCCAAGTTACCTGACCTTAAAGATGCTG
AAGCTGTTCAGAAGTTCTTCCTTGAAGAAATACAGCTTGGTGAAGAGTTACTAGCTCAAGGTGAATATGA
GAAGGGCGTAGACCATCTGACAAATGCAATTGCTGTGTGTGGACAGCCACAGCAGTTACTGCAGGTCTTA
CAGCAAACTCTTCCACCACCAGTGTTCCAGATGCTTCTGACTAAGCTCCCAACAATTAGTCAGAGAATTG
TAAGTGCTCAGAGCTTGGCTGAAGATGATGTGGAAGGCGGTAGCGGGGATCCACCGGTCTCGACCGGCAG
CGAAATCGGTACTGGCTTTCCATTCGACCCCCATTATGTGGAAGTCCTGGGCGAGCGCATGCACTACGTC
GATGTTGGTCCGCGCGATGGCACCCCTGTGCTGTTCCTGCACGGTAACCCGACCTCCTCCTACGTGTGGC
GCAACATCATCCCGCATGTTGCACCGACCCATCGCTGCATTGCTCCAGACCTGATCGGTATGGGCAAATC
CGACAAACCAGACCTGGGTTATTTCTTCGACGACCACGTCCGCTTCATGGATGCCTTCATCGAAGCCCTG
GGTCTGGAAGAGGTCGTCCTGGTCATTCACGACTGGGGCTCCGCTCTGGGTTTCCACTGGGCCAAGCGCA
ATCCAGAGCGCGTCAAAGGTATTGCATTTATGGAGTTCATCCGCCCTATCCCGACCTGGGACGAATGGCC
AGAATTTGCCCGCGAGACCTTCCAGGCCTTCCGCACCACCGACGTCGGCCGCAAGCTGATCATCGATCAG
AACGTTTTTATCGAGGGTACGCTGCCGATGGGTGTCGTCCGCCCGCTGACTGAAGTCGAGATGGACCATT
ACCGCGAGCCGTTCCTGAATCCTGTTGACCGCGAGCCACTGTGGCGCTTCCCAAACGAGCTGCCAATCGC
CGGTGAGCCAGCGAACATCGTCGCGCTGGTCGAAGAATACATGGACTGGCTGCACCAGTCCCCTGTCCCG
AAGCTGCTGTTCTGGGGCACCCCAGGCGTTCTGATCCCACCGGCCGAAGCCGCTCGCCTGGCCAAAAGCC
TGCCTAACTGCAAGGCTGTGGACATCGGCCCGGGTCTGAATCTGCTGCAAGAAGACAACCCGGACCTGAT
CGGCAGCGAGATCGCGCGCTGGCTGTCTACTCTGGAGATTTCCGGTTAAGCGGCCGCGACTCTAGATCAT
AATCAGCCATACCACATTTGTAGAGGTTTTACTTGCTTTAAAAAACCTCCCACACCTCCCCCTGAACCTG
AAACATAAAATGAATGCAATTGTTGTTGTTAACTTGTTTATTGCAGCTTATAATGGTTACAAATAAAGCA
ATAGCATCACAAATTTCACAAATAAAGCATTTTTTTCACTGCATTCTAGTTGTGGTTTGTCCAAACTCAT
CAATGTATCTTAAGGCGTAAATTGTAAGCGTTAATATTTTGTTAAAATTCGCGTTAAATTTTTGTTAAAT
CAGCTCATTTTTTAACCAATAGGCCGAAATCGGCAAAATCCCTTATAAATCAAAAGAATAGACCGAGATA
GGGT
[37 nt withheld, positions 2315-2351]
AAAGAACGTGGACTCCAACGTCAAAGG
[49 nt withheld, positions 2379-2427]
T
[91 nt withheld, positions 2429-2519]
G
[124 nt withheld, positions 2521-2644]
CAGGTGGCACTTTTCGGGGAAATGTGCGCGGAACCCCTATTTGTTTATTTTTCTAAATACATTCAAATAT
GTATCCGCTCATGAGACAATAACCCTGATAAATGCTTCAATAATATTGAAAAAGGAAGAGTCCTGAGGCG
GAAAGAACCAGCTGTGGAATGTGTGTCAGTTAGGGTGTGGAAAGTCCCCAGGCTCCCCAGCAGGCAGAAG
TATGCAAAGCATGCATCTCAATTAGTCAGCAACCAGGTGTGGAAAGTCCCCAGGCTCCCCAGCAGGCAGA
AGTATGCAAAGCATGCATCTCAATTAGTCAGCAACCATAGTCCCGCCCCTAACTCCGCCCATCCCGCCCC
TAACTCCGCCCAGTTCCGCCCATTCTCCGCCCCATGGCTGACTAATTTTTTTTATTTATGCAGAGGCCGA
GGCCGCCTCGGCCTCTGAGCTATTCCAGAAGTAGTGAGGAGGCTTTTTTGGAGGCCTAGGCTTTTGCAAA
GATCGATCAAGAGACAGGATGAGGATCGTTTCGCATGATTGAACAAGATGGATTGCACGCAGGTTCTCCG
GCCGCTTGGGTGGAGAGGCTATTCGGCTATGACTGGGCACAACAGACAATCGGCTGCTCTGATGCCGCCG
TGTTCCGGCTGTCAGCGCAGGGGCGCCCGGTTCTTTTTGTCAAGACCGACCTGTCCGGTGCCCTGAATGA
ACTGCAAGACGAGGCAGCGCGGCTATCGTGGCTGGCCACGACGGGCGTTCCTTGCGCAGCTGTGCTCGAC
GTTGTCACTGAAGCGGGAAGGGACTGGCTGCTATTGGGCGAAGTGCCGGGGCAGGATCTCCTGTCATCTC
ACCTTGCTCCTGCCGAGAAAGTATCCATCATGGCTGATGCAATGCGGCGGCTGCATACGCTTGATCCGGC
TACCTGCCCATTCGACCACCAAGCGAAACATCGCATCGAGCGAGCACGTACTCGGATGGAAGCCGGTCTT
GTCGATCAGGATGATCTGGACGAAGAGCATCAGGGGCTCGCGCCAGCCGAACTGTTCGCCAGGCTCAAGG
CGAGCATGCCCGACGGCGAGGATCTCGTCGTGACCCATGGCGATGCCTGCTTGCCGAATATCATGGTGGA
AAATGGCCGCTTTTCTGGATTCATCGACTGTGGCCGGCTGGGTGTGGCGGACCGCTATCAGGACATAGCG
TTGGCTACCCGTGATATTGCTGAAGAGCTTGGCGGCGAATGGGCTGACCGCTTCCTCGTGCTTTACGGTA
TCGCCGCTCCCGATTCGCAGCGCATCGCCTTCTATCGCCTTCTTGACGAGTTCTTCTGAGCGGGACTCTG
GGGTTCGAAATGACCGACCAAGCGACGCCCAACCTGCCATCACGAGATTTCGATTCCACCGCCGCCTTCT
ATGAAAGGTTGGGCTTCGGAATCGTTTTCCGGGACGCCGGCTGGATGATCCTCCAGCGCGGGGATCTCAT
GCTGGAGTTCTTCGCCCACCCTAGGGGGAGGCTAACTGAAACACGGAAGGAGACAATACCGGAAGGAACC
CGCGCTATGACGGCAATAAAAAGACAGAATAAAACGCACGGTGTTGGGTCGTTTGTTCATAAACGCGGGG
TTCGGTCCCAGGGCTGGCACTCTGTCGATACCCCACCGAGACCCCATTGGGGCCAATACGCCCGCGTTTC
TTCCTTTTCCCCACCCCACCCCCCAAGTTCGGGTGAAGGCCCAGGGCTCGCAGCCAACGTCGGGGCGGCA
GGCCCTGCCATAGCCTCAGGTTACTCATATATACTTTAGATTGATTTAAAACTTCATTTTTAATTTAAAA
GGATCTAGGTGAAGATCCTTTTTGATAATCTCATGACCAAAATCCCTTAACGTGAGTTTTCGTTCCACTG
AGCGTCAGACCCCGTAGAAAAGATCAAAGGATCTTCTTGAGATCCTTTTTTTCTGCGCGTAATCTGCTGC
TTGCAAACAAAAAAACCACCGCTACCAGCGGTGGTTTGTTTGCCGGATCAAGAGCTACCAACTCTTTTTC
CGAAGGTAACTGGCTTCAGCAGAGCGCAGATACCAAATACTGTTCTTCTAGTGTAGCCGTAGTTAGGCCA
CCACTTCAAGAACTCTGTAGCACCGCCTACATACCTCGCTCTGCTAATCCTGTTACCAGTGGCTGCTGCC
AGTGGCGATAAGTCGTGTCTTACCGGGTTGGACTCAAGACGATAGTTACCGGATAAGGCGCAGCGGTCGG
GCTGAACGGGGGGTTCGTGCACACAGCCCAGCTTGGAGCGAACGACCTACACCGAACTGAGATACCTACA
GCGTGAGCTATGAGAAAGCGCCACGCTTCCCGAAGGGAGAAAGGCGGACAGGTATCCGGTAAGCGGCAGG
GTCGGAACAGGAGAGCGCACGAGGGAGCTTCCAGGGGGAAACGCCTGGTATCTTTATAGTCCTGTCGGGT
TTCGCCACCTCTGACTTGAGCGTCGATTTTTGTGATGCTCGTCAGGGGGGCGGAGCCTATGGAAAAACGC
CAGCAACGCGGCCTTTTTACGGTTCCTGGCCTTTTGCTGGCCTTTTGCTCACATGTTCTTTCCTGCGTTA
TCCCCTGATTCTGTGGATAACCGTATTACCGCCATGCATTAGTTATTAATAGTAATCAATTACGGGGTCA
TTAGTTCATAGCCCATATATGGAGTTCCG
